Addgene plasmid #173932: pET41sIII_GST-ALC1
Purpose: Bacterial expression of ALC1
Depositing lab: Joan Conaway. Depositing organization: Stowers Institute for Medical Research. Publication: Multiple roles for PARP1 in ALC1-dependent nucleosome remodeling. Ooi SK, Sato S, Tomomori-Sato C, Zhang Y, Wen Z, Banks CAS, Washburn MP, Unruh JR, Florens L, Conaway RC, Conaway JW. Proc Natl Acad Sci U S A. 2021 Sep 7;118(36). pii: 2107277118. doi: 10.1073/pnas.2107277118. PubMed 34465625.
Backbone
  Vector backbone: pET41sIII
  Vector type: Bacterial Expression
Growth in bacteria
  Bacterial resistance: Kanamycin, 50 μg/mL
  Growth temperature: 37°C
  Growth strain: DH5alpha
  Copy number: Low Copy
Gene/Insert
  Gene/Insert name: ALC1
  Species: H. sapiens (human)
  Entrez Gene: CHD1L (a.k.a. ALC1, CHDL)
  Tag / fusion protein: GST (N terminal on insert)
  Cloning method: Gibson Cloning
Terms and licenses: Academic/Nonprofit Terms; Industry Terms: Not Available to Industry
Depositor comments: Protein residues 1-897 (a start codon included in-frame), backbone is modified version of pET41
How to cite: pET41sIII_GST-ALC1 was a gift from Joan Conaway (Addgene plasmid # 173932 ; http://n2t.net/addgene:173932 ; RRID:Addgene_173932)
