[The description below was written by a language model from this plasmid's Addgene catalogue record and pLannotate feature annotations shown in this document.]
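Description:
pET41sIII_GST-ALC1 is a bacterial expression plasmid of about 8.4 kb for producing human ALC1 (the product of the CHD1L gene) in E. coli as a fusion to glutathione S-transferase. The backbone, pET41sIII, is described by the depositor as a modified version of pET41. It is selected with kanamycin through an aph(3')-Ia resistance gene and replicates from a pBR322-type ColE1 origin. This origin is accompanied by the rop gene and the bom region, which fits the low copy number recorded in the catalogue entry. An f1 origin is also present. Short tetracycline-resistance fragments and a partial AmpR promoter appear in the annotation, and these look like non-functional backbone remnants rather than working markers.

The expression cassette follows the standard pET design. A T7 promoter is joined to a lac operator and is followed by the phage T7 gene 10 ribosome binding site. The plasmid also carries lacI under its own promoter, so transcription stays repressed until IPTG is added in a host that supplies T7 RNA polymerase. The open reading frame begins with Schistosoma japonicum GST, followed after a short linker by the ALC1 coding sequence for residues 1–897, which was inserted by Gibson assembly. The annotation also detects a polyhistidine-encoding segment just downstream of the insert and ahead of the T7 terminator. The record lists only the N-terminal GST tag, so it is unclear whether this His sequence is translated as part of the fusion. The GST moiety allows purification on glutathione resin, and the recombinant protein was used in a study of PARP1's roles in ALC1-dependent nucleosome remodeling.
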