Features (pLannotate 1.2.2; 20 found; start..end, strand, type, name):
      1..1083    -  CDS            lacI: lac repressor; lacI; The lac repressor binds to the lac operator to inhibit transcription in E. coli. This inhibition can be relieved by adding lactose or isopropyl-β-D-thiogalactopyranoside (IPTG).
   1084..1161    -  promoter       lacI promoter: lacI
   1169..1448    -  CDS            TcR (fragment): tetracycline efflux protein; tet; confers resistance to tetracycline
   1474..1492    +  promoter       T7 promoter: promoter for bacteriophage T7 RNA polymerase
   1493..1517    +  protein_bind   lac operator: The lac repressor binds to the lac operator to inhibit transcription in E. coli. This inhibition can be relieved by adding lactose or isopropyl-β-D-thiogalactopyranoside (IPTG). lac repressor encoded by lacI
   1532..1554    +  RBS            RBS: efficient ribosome binding site from bacteriophage T7 gene 10 (Olins and Rangwala, 1989)
   1562..2215    +  CDS            GST26_SCHJA: Experimental evidence at protein level: Swiss-Prot protein existence level 1. GST isoenzymes appear to play a central role in the parasite detoxification system. Other functions are also suspected including a role in increasing the solubility of haematin in the parasite gut. From Schistosoma japonicum (Blood fluke).
   2264..4954    +  CDS            CHD1L: CHD1L_HUMAN - Also known as ALC1 From Homo sapiens (Human).
   4970..4993    +  CDS            9xHis (fragment): 9xHis affinity tag
   5019..5062    +  CDS            SET1 (fragment): solubility-enhancement tag derived from T7 phage gene 10B
   5070..5117    +  terminator     T7 terminator: transcription terminator for bacteriophage T7 RNA polymerase
   5154..5582    +  rep_origin     f1 ori (sequence partly withheld): f1 bacteriophage origin of replication; arrow indicates direction of (+) strand synthesis
   5635..5692    +  promoter       AmpR promoter (fragment): bla
   5701..6516    -  CDS            KanR: aminoglycoside phosphotransferase; aph(3')-Ia; confers resistance to kanamycin in bacteria or G418 (Geneticin®) in eukaryotes
   6638..7226    +  rep_origin     ori: high-copy-number ColE1/pMB1/pBR322/pUC origin of replication
   7412..7551    -  misc_feature   bom: basis of mobility region from pBR322
   7653..7844    -  CDS            rop: Rop protein, which maintains plasmids at low copy number; rop
   7861..8241    +  CDS            YPB1_ECOLX: Protein predicted: Swiss-Prot protein existence level 4. From Escherichia coli.
   8303..8367    -  CDS            TcR (fragment): tetracycline efflux protein; tet; confers resistance to tetracycline
   8382..8403    -  protein_bind   CAP binding site: CAP binding activates transcription in the presence of cAMP. E. coli catabolite activator protein
>Addgene plasmid #173932 | pET41sIII_GST-ALC1 | addgene full sequence | sequence record 342746 | Addgene NGS Result
TCACTGCCCGCTTTCCAGTCGGGAAACCTGTCGTGCCAGCTGCATTAATGAATCGGCCAACGCGCGGGGA
GAGGCGGTTTGCGTATTGGGCGCCAGGGTGGTTTTTCTTTTCACCAGTGAGACGGGCAACAGCTGATTGC
CCTTCACCGCCTGGCCCTGAGAGAGTTGCAGCAAGCGGTCCACGCTGGTTTGCCCCAGCAGGCGAAAATC
CTGTTTGATGGTGGTTAACGGCGGGATATAACATGAGCTGTCTTCGGTATCGTCGTATCCCACTACCGAG
ATGTCCGCACCAACGCGCAGCCCGGACTCGGTAATGGCGCGCATTGCGCCCAGCGCCATCTGATCGTTGG
CAACCAGCATCGCAGTGGGAACGATGCCCTCATTCAGCATTTGCATGGTTTGTTGAAAACCGGACATGGC
ACTCCAGTCGCCTTCCCGTTCCGCTATCGGCTGAATTTGATTGCGAGTGAGATATTTATGCCAGCCAGCC
AGACGCAGACGCGCCGAGACAGAACTTAATGGGCCCGCTAACAGCGCGATTTGCTGGTGACCCAATGCGA
CCAGATGCTCCACGCCCAGTCGCGTACCGTCTTCATGGGAGAAAATAATACTGTTGATGGGTGTCTGGTC
AGAGACATCAAGAAATAACGCCGGAACATTAGTGCAGGCAGCTTCCACAGCAATGGCATCCTGGTCATCC
AGCGGATAGTTAATGATCAGCCCACTGACGCGTTGCGCGAGAAGATTGTGCACCGCCGCTTTACAGGCTT
CGACGCCGCTTCGTTCTACCATCGACACCACCACGCTGGCACCCAGTTGATCGGCGCGAGATTTAATCGC
CGCGACAATTTGCGACGGCGCGTGCAGGGCCAGACTGGAGGTGGCAACGCCAATCAGCAACGACTGTTTG
CCCGCCAGTTGTTGTGCCACGCGGTTGGGAATGTAATTCAGCTCCGCCATCGCCGCTTCCACTTTTTCCC
GCGTTTTCGCAGAAACGTGGCTGGCCTGGTTCACCACGCGGGAAACGGTCTGATAAGAGACACCGGCATA
CTCTGCGACATCGTATAACGTTACTGGTTTCACATTCACCACCCTGAATTGACTCTCTTCCGGGCGCTAT
CATGCCATACCGCGAAAGGTTTTGCGCCATTCGATGGTGTCCGGGATCTCGACGCTCTCCCTTATGCGAC
TCCTGCATTAGGAAGCAGCCCAGTAGTAGGTTGAGGCCGTTGAGCACCGCCGCCGCAAGGAATGGTGCAT
GCAAGGAGATGGCGCCCAACAGTCCCCCGGCCACGGGGCCTGCCACCATACCCACGCCGAAACAAGCGCT
CATGAGCCCGAAGTGGCGAGCCCGATCTTCCCCATCGGTGATGTCGGCGATATAGGCGCCAGCAACCGCA
CCTGTGGCGCCGGTGATGCCGGCCACGATGCGTCCGGCGTAGAGGATCGAGATCGATCTCGATCCCGCGA
AATTAATACGACTCACTATAGGGGAATTGTGAGCGGATAACAATTCCCCTCTAGAAATAATTTTGTTTAA
CTTTAAGAAGGAGATATACATATGTCCCCTATACTAGGTTATTGGAAAATTAAGGGCCTTGTGCAACCCA
CTCGACTTCTTTTGGAATATCTTGAAGAAAAATATGAAGAGCATTTGTATGAGCGCGATGAAGGTGATAA
ATGGCGAAACAAAAAGTTTGAATTGGGTTTGGAGTTTCCCAATCTTCCTTATTATATTGATGGTGATGTT
AAATTAACACAGTCTATGGCCATCATACGTTATATAGCTGACAAGCACAACATGTTGGGTGGTTGTCCAA
AAGAGCGTGCAGAGATTTCAATGCTTGAAGGAGCGGTTTTGGATATTAGATACGGTGTTTCGAGAATTGC
ATATAGTAAAGACTTTGAAACTCTCAAAGTTGATTTTCTTAGCAAGCTACCTGAAATGCTGAAAATGTTC
GAAGATCGTTTATGTCATAAAACATATTTAAATGGTGATCATGTAACCCATCCTGACTTCATGTTGTATG
ACGCTCTTGATGTTGTTTTATACATGGACCCAATGTGCCTGGATGCGTTCCCAAAATTAGTTTGTTTTAA
AAAACGTATTGAAGCTATCCCACAAATTGATAAGTACTTGAAATCCAGCAAGTATATAGCATGGCCTTTG
CAGGGCTGGCAAGCCACGTTTGGTGGTGGCGACCATCCTCCAAAATCGGATGGTTCAACTAGTCTGGAAG
TTCTGTTCCAGGGGCCCCTCGAGATGGAGCGCGCGGGCGCTACTAGCCGCGGGGGCCAGGCGCCTGGCTT
CTTACTGCGGCTTCATACTGAGGGCCCAGCCGAGGCGGCGCGGGTGCAGGAGCAGGACTTACGGCAGTGG
GGGCTGACAGGGATTCACCTACGCTCTTACCAGCTGGAGGGAGTAAACTGGCTCGCCCAGCGCTTCCATT
GTCAGAATGGCTGTATCCTGGGAGATGAGATGGGCCTGGGGAAGACCTGCCAGACTATTGCTCTCTTCAT
TTATTTGGCAGGAAGATTAAATGATGAAGGGCCATTTCTGATTCTTTGTCCCTTGTCTGTTTTGAGCAAC
TGGAAAGAAGAAATGCAGAGATTTGCTCCAGGTCTTTCCTGTGTAACATATGCAGGCGACAAGGAGGAAA
GAGCCTGCCTTCAGCAAGACCTGAAACAGGAGTCACGTTTTCATGTGCTACTGACTACCTATGAGATTTG
CTTGAAAGATGCATCATTTCTAAAATCATTCCCTTGGAGTGTTCTTGTTGTGGATGAAGCTCACAGGTTG
AAAAACCAAAGCTCCCTGCTGCATAAGACCTTGTCAGAGTTCTCAGTAGTCTTCAGTCTCCTGTTGACCG
GAACTCCCATCCAGAACAGCCTCCAAGAGCTCTACTCCCTCCTCAGTTTTGTGGAGCCTGATCTCTTTTC
CAAGGAAGAGGTGGGAGATTTTATTCAACGCTACCAGGATATTGAGAAAGAATCTGAGTCAGCAAGTGAA
CTGCACAAACTCTTGCAGCCATTTCTGCTGAGGCGAGTGAAAGCTGAGGTAGCTACAGAGCTTCCCAAGA
AGACAGAAGTAGTGATATACCATGGCATGTCAGCATTGCAGAAGAAATACTACAAGGCCATTTTGATGAA
AGACCTAGATGCATTTGAAAATGAGACGGCAAAGAAAGTTAAACTACAGAACATTTTGTCCCAGCTTCGA
AAGTGTGTGGATCACCCATATTTGTTTGATGGTGTGGAGCCGGAGCCTTTTGAAGTTGGAGACCACCTGA
CTGAGGCTAGTGGGAAGCTTCACCTGCTGGATAAGCTACTAGCATTCCTGTATTCTGGGGGCCATCGGGT
TTTACTTTTCTCCCAAATGACCCAGATGTTGGATATTCTCCAAGACTATATGGATTACAGAGGCTACAGC
TATGAGCGTGTGGATGGTTCTGTGAGAGGAGAAGAGAGACACTTGGCCATTAAGAACTTTGGACAGCAGC
CCATTTTCGTTTTTCTCCTGAGTACTAGGGCAGGTGGAGTTGGCATGAACTTAACAGCAGCAGATACTGT
GATTTTTGTTGACAGTGACTTTAATCCTCAGAATGACTTGCAAGCAGCTGCCAGGGCTCATCGCATTGGC
CAAAACAAGTCTGTTAAAGTTATTCGGCTGATTGGTCGAGACACTGTGGAAGAAATAGTCTATAGGAAAG
CAGCCTCCAAACTGCAGCTCACCAACATGATCATAGAAGGAGGCCATTTTACTCTGGGAGCCCAAAAACC
CGCTGCCGATGCTGACCTCCAGTTGAGTGAGATACTCAAATTTGGTTTGGATAAACTGCTGGCCTCTGAG
GGGAGCACCATGGATGAAATAGACCTGGAGTCCATCCTGGGAGAAACAAAAGATGGCCAGTGGGTCTCTG
ATGCCTTGCCTGCAGCAGAAGGAGGGAGCAGAGATCAAGAGGAAGGAAAAAATCATATGTACTTATTTGA
AGGTAAAGATTATTCTAAAGAGCCCAGTAAGGAAGACAGAAAATCATTTGAACAACTGGTAAACCTTCAG
AAAACCCTTTTGGAGAAAGCTAGTCAAGAGGGCCGATCACTCCGAAATAAAGGCAGTGTTCTCATCCCAG
GCCTTGTGGAGGGATCTACCAAAAGGAAGCGGGTTCTGAGTCCAGAAGAGCTGGAGGACAGACAGAAGAA
AAGACAAGAAGCAGCTGCCAAGAGAAGGAGACTCATAGAGGAGAAGAAGAGGCAAAAGGAAGAGGCTGAA
CATAAGAAAAAGATGGCCTGGTGGGAATCCAACAATTACCAGTCCTTCTGCCTGCCCTCTGAGGAGAGCG
AGCCAGAGGACCTTGAGAATGGGGAAGAGAGCTCTGCTGAGCTGGATTACCAAGACCCAGATGCTACTTC
CCTCAAGTACGTTAGTGGTGATGTCACCCACCCTCAGGCTGGGGCCGAGGATGCTCTCATTGTGCACTGC
GTAGATGACTGTGGCCACTGGGGCAGAGGTGGTTTATTTACAGCTCTGGAAAAGCGATCCGCTGAGCCAA
GAAAAATATATGAGCTGGCTGGGAAAATGAAAGACCTGAGTTTGGGAGGTGTCCTTTTATTTCCTGTTGA
TGATAAAGAATCAAGAAACAAAGGGCAAGATTTGTTGGCCTTGATTGTGGCTCAGCATCGTGATCGTTCC
AATGTCCTGTCTGGCATTAAGATGGCAGCCCTAGAAGAGGGCCTGAAGAAGATATTTTTAGCAGCAAAAA
AGAAGAAAGCAAGTGTTCATCTTCCACGTATTGGACATGCCACGAAAGGTTTTAACTGGTATGGTACTGA
GCGACTTATTCGGAAACATCTGGCTGCAAGAGGCATCCCAACTTACATATATTATTTTCCTAGAAGCAAG
TCTGCTGTCCTTCATTCACAGTCTTCATCTTCCTCCTCAAGACAGCTGGTGCCTTAAGGATCCGTCGAGC
ACCACCACCACCACCACCACCACTAATTGATTAATACCTAGGCTGCTAAACAAAGCCCGAAAGGAAGCTG
AGTTGGCTGCTGCCACCGCTGAGCAATAACTAGCATAACCCCTTGGGGCCTCTAAACGGGTCTTGAGGGG
TTTTTTGCTGAAAGGAGGAACTATATCCGGATTGGCGAATGGG
[124 nt withheld, positions 5154-5277]
C
[91 nt withheld, positions 5279-5369]
A
[49 nt withheld, positions 5371-5419]
CCTTTGACGTTGGAGTCCACGTTCTTT
[37 nt withheld, positions 5447-5483]
ACCCTATCTCGGTCTATTCTTTTGATTTATAAGGGATTTTGCCGATTTCGGCCTATTGGTTAAAAAATGA
GCTGATTTAACAAAAATTTAACGCGAATTTTAACAAAATATTAACGCTTACAATTTAGGTGGCACTTTTC
GGGGAAATGTGCGCGGAACCCCTATTTGTTTATTTTTCTAAATACATTCAAATATGTATCCGCTCATGAA
TTAATTCTTAGAAAAACTCATCGAGCATCAAATGAAACTGCAATTTATTCATATCAGGATTATCAATACC
ATATTTTTGAAAAAGCCGTTTCTGTAATGAAGGAGAAAACTCACCGAGGCAGTTCCATAGGATGGCAAGA
TCCTGGTATCGGTCTGCGATTCCGACTCGTCCAACATCAATACAACCTATTAATTTCCCCTCGTCAAAAA
TAAGGTTATCAAGTGAGAAATCACCATGAGTGACGACTGAATCCGGTGAGAATGGCAAAAGTTTATGCAT
TTCTTTCCAGACTTGTTCAACAGGCCAGCCATTACGCTCGTCATCAAAATCACTCGCATCAACCAAACCG
TTATTCATTCGTGATTGCGCCTGAGCGAGACGAAATACGCGATCGCTGTTAAAAGGACAATTACAAACAG
GAATCGAATGCAACCGGCGCAGGAACACTGCCAGCGCATCAACAATATTTTCACCTGAATCAGGATATTC
TTCTAATACCTGGAATGCTGTTTTCCCGGGGATCGCAGTGGTGAGTAACCATGCATCATCAGGAGTACGG
ATAAAATGCTTGATGGTCGGAAGAGGCATAAATTCCGTCAGCCAGTTTAGTCTGACCATCTCATCTGTAA
CATCATTGGCAACGCTACCTTTGCCATGTTTCAGAAACAACTCTGGCGCATCGGGCTTCCCATACAATCG
ATAGATTGTCGCACCTGATTGCCCGACATTATCGCGAGCCCATTTATACCCATATAAATCAGCATCCATG
TTGGAATTTAATCGCGGCCTAGAGCAAGACGTTTCCCGTTGAATATGGCTCATAACACCCCTTGTATTAC
TGTTTATGTAAGCAGACAGTTTTATTGTTCATGACCAAAATCCCTTAACGTGAGTTTTCGTTCCACTGAG
CGTCAGACCCCGTAGAAAAGATCAAAGGATCTTCTTGAGATCCTTTTTTTCTGCGCGTAATCTGCTGCTT
GCAAACAAAAAAACCACCGCTACCAGCGGTGGTTTGTTTGCCGGATCAAGAGCTACCAACTCTTTTTCCG
AAGGTAACTGGCTTCAGCAGAGCGCAGATACCAAATACTGTCCTTCTAGTGTAGCCGTAGTTAGGCCACC
ACTTCAAGAACTCTGTAGCACCGCCTACATACCTCGCTCTGCTAATCCTGTTACCAGTGGCTGCTGCCAG
TGGCGATAAGTCGTGTCTTACCGGGTTGGACTCAAGACGATAGTTACCGGATAAGGCGCAGCGGTCGGGC
TGAACGGGGGGTTCGTGCACACAGCCCAGCTTGGAGCGAACGACCTACACCGAACTGAGATACCTACAGC
GTGAGCTATGAGAAAGCGCCACGCTTCCCGAAGGGAGAAAGGCGGACAGGTATCCGGTAAGCGGCAGGGT
CGGAACAGGAGAGCGCACGAGGGAGCTTCCAGGGGGAAACGCCTGGTATCTTTATAGTCCTGTCGGGTTT
CGCCACCTCTGACTTGAGCGTCGATTTTTGTGATGCTCGTCAGGGGGGCGGAGCCTATGGAAAAACGCCA
GCAACGCGGCCTTTTTACGGTTCCTGGCCTTTTGCTGGCCTTTTGCTCACATGTTCTTTCCTGCGTTATC
CCCTGATTCTGTGGATAACCGTATTACCGCCTTTGAGTGAGCTGATACCGCTCGCCGCAGCCGAACGACC
GAGCGCAGCGAGTCAGTGAGCGAGGAAGCGGAAGAGCGCCTGATGCGGTATTTTCTCCTTACGCATCTGT
GCGGTATTTCACACCGCAATGGTGCACTCTCAGTACAATCTGCTCTGATGCCGCATAGTTAAGCCAGTAT
ACACTCCGCTATCGCTACGTGACTGGGTCATGGCTGCGCCCCGACACCCGCCAACACCCGCTGACGCGCC
CTGACGGGCTTGTCTGCTCCCGGCATCCGCTTACAGACAAGCTGTGACCGTCTCCGGGAGCTGCATGTGT
CAGAGGTTTTCACCGTCATCACCGAAACGCGCGAGGCAGCTGCGGTAAAGCTCATCAGCGTGGTCGTGAA
GCGATTCACAGATGTCTGCCTGTTCATCCGCGTCCAGCTCGTTGAGTTTCTCCAGAAGCGTTAATGTCTG
GCTTCTGATAAAGCGGGCCATGTTAAGGGCGGTTTTTTCCTGTTTGGTCACTGATGCCTCCGTGTAAGGG
GGATTTCTGTTCATGGGGGTAATGATACCGATGAAACGAGAGAGGATGCTCACGATACGGGTTACTGATG
ATGAACATGCCCGGTTACTGGAACGTTGTGAGGGTAAACAACTGGCGGTATGGATGCGGCGGGACCAGAG
AAAAATCACTCAGGGTCAATGCCAGCGCTTCGTTAATACAGATGTAGGTGTTCCACAGGGTAGCCAGCAG
CATCCTGCGATGCAGATCCGGAACATAATGGTGCAGGGCGCTGACTTCCGCGTTTCCAGACTTTACGAAA
CACGGAAACCGAAGACCATTCATGTTGTTGCTCAGGTCGCAGACGTTTTGCAGCAGCAGTCGCTTCACGT
TCGCTCGCGTATCGGTGATTCATTCTGCTAACCAGTAAGGCAACCCCGCCAGCCTAGCCGGGTCCTCAAC
GACAGGAGCACGATCATGCTAGTCATGCCCCGCGCCCACCGGAAGGAGCTGACTGGGTTGAAGGCTCTCA
AGGGCATCGGTCGAGATCCCGGTGCCTAATGAGTGAGCTAACTTACATTAATTGCGTTGCGC
