>Addgene plasmid #173932 | pET41sIII_GST-ALC1 | depositor partial sequence | sequence record 338485 | GST-ALC1_CDS
ATGTCCCCTATACTAGGTTATTGGAAAATTAAGGGCCTTGTGCAACCCACTCGACTTCTTTTGGAATATC
TTGAAGAAAAATATGAAGAGCATTTGTATGAGCGCGATGAAGGTGATAAATGGCGAAACAAAAAGTTTGA
ATTGGGTTTGGAGTTTCCCAATCTTCCTTATTATATTGATGGTGATGTTAAATTAACACAGTCTATGGCC
ATCATACGTTATATAGCTGACAAGCACAACATGTTGGGTGGTTGTCCAAAAGAGCGTGCAGAGATTTCAA
TGCTTGAAGGAGCGGTTTTGGATATTAGATACGGTGTTTCGAGAATTGCATATAGTAAAGACTTTGAAAC
TCTCAAAGTTGATTTTCTTAGCAAGCTACCTGAAATGCTGAAAATGTTCGAAGATCGTTTATGTCATAAA
ACATATTTAAATGGTGATCATGTAACCCATCCTGACTTCATGTTGTATGACGCTCTTGATGTTGTTTTAT
ACATGGACCCAATGTGCCTGGATGCGTTCCCAAAATTAGTTTGTTTTAAAAAACGTATTGAAGCTATCCC
ACAAATTGATAAGTACTTGAAATCCAGCAAGTATATAGCATGGCCTTTGCAGGGCTGGCAAGCCACGTTT
GGTGGTGGCGACCATCCTCCAAAATCGGATGGTTCAACTAGTCTGGAAGTTCTGTTCCAGGGGCCCCTCG
AGATGGAGCGCGCGGGCGCTACTAGCCGCGGGGGCCAGGCGCCTGGCTTCTTACTGCGGCTTCATACTGA
GGGCCCAGCCGAGGCGGCGCGGGTGCAGGAGCAGGACTTACGGCAGTGGGGGCTGACAGGGATTCACCTA
CGCTCTTACCAGCTGGAGGGAGTAAACTGGCTCGCCCAGCGCTTCCATTGTCAGAATGGCTGTATCCTGG
GAGATGAGATGGGCCTGGGGAAGACCTGCCAGACTATTGCTCTCTTCATTTATTTGGCAGGAAGATTAAA
TGATGAAGGGCCATTTCTGATTCTTTGTCCCTTGTCTGTTTTGAGCAACTGGAAAGAAGAAATGCAGAGA
TTTGCTCCAGGTCTTTCCTGTGTAACATATGCAGGCGACAAGGAGGAAAGAGCCTGCCTTCAGCAAGACC
TGAAACAGGAGTCACGTTTTCATGTGCTACTGACTACCTATGAGATTTGCTTGAAAGATGCATCATTTCT
AAAATCATTCCCTTGGAGTGTTCTTGTTGTGGATGAAGCTCACAGGTTGAAAAACCAAAGCTCCCTGCTG
CATAAGACCTTGTCAGAGTTCTCAGTAGTCTTCAGTCTCCTGTTGACCGGAACTCCCATCCAGAACAGCC
TCCAAGAGCTCTACTCCCTCCTCAGTTTTGTGGAGCCTGATCTCTTTTCCAAGGAAGAGGTGGGAGATTT
TATTCAACGCTACCAGGATATTGAGAAAGAATCTGAGTCAGCAAGTGAACTGCACAAACTCTTGCAGCCA
TTTCTGCTGAGGCGAGTGAAAGCTGAGGTAGCTACAGAGCTTCCCAAGAAGACAGAAGTAGTGATATACC
ATGGCATGTCAGCATTGCAGAAGAAATACTACAAGGCCATTTTGATGAAAGACCTAGATGCATTTGAAAA
TGAGACGGCAAAGAAAGTTAAACTACAGAACATTTTGTCCCAGCTTCGAAAGTGTGTGGATCACCCATAT
TTGTTTGATGGTGTGGAGCCGGAGCCTTTTGAAGTTGGAGACCACCTGACTGAGGCTAGTGGGAAGCTTC
ACCTGCTGGATAAGCTACTAGCATTCCTGTATTCTGGGGGCCATCGGGTTTTACTTTTCTCCCAAATGAC
CCAGATGTTGGATATTCTCCAAGACTATATGGATTACAGAGGCTACAGCTATGAGCGTGTGGATGGTTCT
GTGAGAGGAGAAGAGAGACACTTGGCCATTAAGAACTTTGGACAGCAGCCCATTTTCGTTTTTCTCCTGA
GTACTAGGGCAGGTGGAGTTGGCATGAACTTAACAGCAGCAGATACTGTGATTTTTGTTGACAGTGACTT
TAATCCTCAGAATGACTTGCAAGCAGCTGCCAGGGCTCATCGCATTGGCCAAAACAAGTCTGTTAAAGTT
ATTCGGCTGATTGGTCGAGACACTGTGGAAGAAATAGTCTATAGGAAAGCAGCCTCCAAACTGCAGCTCA
CCAACATGATCATAGAAGGAGGCCATTTTACTCTGGGAGCCCAAAAACCCGCTGCCGATGCTGACCTCCA
GTTGAGTGAGATACTCAAATTTGGTTTGGATAAACTGCTGGCCTCTGAGGGGAGCACCATGGATGAAATA
GACCTGGAGTCCATCCTGGGAGAAACAAAAGATGGCCAGTGGGTCTCTGATGCCTTGCCTGCAGCAGAAG
GAGGGAGCAGAGATCAAGAGGAAGGAAAAAATCATATGTACTTATTTGAAGGTAAAGATTATTCTAAAGA
GCCCAGTAAGGAAGACAGAAAATCATTTGAACAACTGGTAAACCTTCAGAAAACCCTTTTGGAGAAAGCT
AGTCAAGAGGGCCGATCACTCCGAAATAAAGGCAGTGTTCTCATCCCAGGCCTTGTGGAGGGATCTACCA
AAAGGAAGCGGGTTCTGAGTCCAGAAGAGCTGGAGGACAGACAGAAGAAAAGACAAGAAGCAGCTGCCAA
GAGAAGGAGACTCATAGAGGAGAAGAAGAGGCAAAAGGAAGAGGCTGAACATAAGAAAAAGATGGCCTGG
TGGGAATCCAACAATTACCAGTCCTTCTGCCTGCCCTCTGAGGAGAGCGAGCCAGAGGACCTTGAGAATG
GGGAAGAGAGCTCTGCTGAGCTGGATTACCAAGACCCAGATGCTACTTCCCTCAAGTACGTTAGTGGTGA
TGTCACCCACCCTCAGGCTGGGGCCGAGGATGCTCTCATTGTGCACTGCGTAGATGACTGTGGCCACTGG
GGCAGAGGTGGTTTATTTACAGCTCTGGAAAAGCGATCCGCTGAGCCAAGAAAAATATATGAGCTGGCTG
GGAAAATGAAAGACCTGAGTTTGGGAGGTGTCCTTTTATTTCCTGTTGATGATAAAGAATCAAGAAACAA
AGGGCAAGATTTGTTGGCCTTGATTGTGGCTCAGCATCGTGATCGTTCCAATGTCCTGTCTGGCATTAAG
ATGGCAGCCCTAGAAGAGGGCCTGAAGAAGATATTTTTAGCAGCAAAAAAGAAGAAAGCAAGTGTTCATC
TTCCACGTATTGGACATGCCACGAAAGGTTTTAACTGGTATGGTACTGAGCGACTTATTCGGAAACATCT
GGCTGCAAGAGGCATCCCAACTTACATATATTATTTTCCTAGAAGCAAGTCTGCTGTCCTTCATTCACAG
TCTTCATCTTCCTCCTCAAGACAGCTGGTGCCTTAA
